Addgene plasmid #90673: ECT2 D6.1 gRNA
Purpose: 3rd generation lentiviral gRNA plasmid targeting human ECT2
Depositing lab: Iain Cheeseman. Depositing organization: Whitehead Institute for Biomedical Research. Publication: Large-Scale Analysis of CRISPR/Cas9 Cell-Cycle Knockouts Reveals the Diversity of p53-Dependent Responses to Cell-Cycle Defects. McKinley KL, Cheeseman IM. Dev Cell. 2017 Feb 27;40(4):405-420.e2. doi: 10.1016/j.devcel.2017.01.012. Epub 2017 Feb 16. PubMed 28216383.
Backbone
  Vector backbone: pLenti-sgRNA
  Backbone manufacturer: Eric Lander & David Sabatini labs (Addgene plasmid #71409)
  Backbone size w/o insert (bp): 9151
  Vector type: Lentiviral, CRISPR
  Selectable markers: Puromycin
Growth in bacteria
  Bacterial resistance: Ampicillin, 100 μg/mL
  Growth temperature: 37°C
  Growth strain: NEB Stable
  Copy number: Unknown
Gene/Insert
  Gene/Insert name: ECT2 (Guide Designation D6.1) (alt name: pKMKO series)
  gRNA/shRNA sequence: CACCgCAAGCTAGTCCTCCCAGTAG
  Species: H. sapiens (human)
  Promoter: U6
  Cloning method: Restriction Enzyme; 5′ cloning site BsmBI (destroyed during cloning); 3′ cloning site BsmBI (destroyed during cloning)
  Sequencing primers: 5′ hU6-F (5'-GAGGGCCTATTTCCCATGATT-3'); 3′ EF1a-R (5'-CACGGCGACTACTGCACTTA-3')
Terms and licenses: Academic/Nonprofit Terms; Industry Terms: Not Available to Industry
Depositor comments: Please note that gRNA target sequence listed is not strictly the 20nt spacer sequence, but also contains the 5' BsmBI overhang. For more information about knockout human cell lines generated using this plasmid, please see http://cellcycleknockouts.wi.mit.edu/ .
How to cite: ECT2 D6.1 gRNA was a gift from Iain Cheeseman (Addgene plasmid # 90673 ; http://n2t.net/addgene:90673 ; RRID:Addgene_90673)
