[The description below was written by a language model from this plasmid's Addgene catalogue record and pLannotate feature annotations shown in this document.]
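Description:
ECT2 D6.1 gRNA is a third-generation lentiviral CRISPR plasmid built on the pLenti-sgRNA backbone and carrying a single guide RNA directed against human ECT2. It is propagated in E. coli through a high-copy ColE1/pUC-type origin with ampicillin resistance (bla), and also carries an f1 origin plus residual lac/lacZα cloning-vector elements. The catalogue lists the empty backbone as 9,151 bp, whereas the sequenced construct is 7,302 nt. This would fit replacement of a stuffer fragment when the guide oligos were cloned between the two BsmBI sites, both destroyed in the process, but the record does not explain the difference.

The viral cassette is arranged for Tat-independent, self-inactivating packaging. An RSV promoter drives a truncated HIV-1 5' LTR, followed by the Ψ packaging signal with a gag fragment, the Rev response element for nuclear export of the genomic RNA, a cPPT/CTS, a WPRE to enhance expression, and a ΔU3 3' LTR. An SV40 poly(A) signal and SV40 origin lie downstream of this LTR. Within the provirus, a human U6 RNA polymerase III promoter transcribes the ECT2 spacer fused to the S. pyogenes Cas9 guide scaffold (annotated as a tracrRNA fragment). A separate EF-1α core promoter expresses puromycin N-acetyltransferase so that transduced mammalian cells can be selected with puromycin.

No Cas9 coding sequence is annotated, so the nuclease must be supplied separately in the target cells. The plasmid belongs to a guide series used in a large-scale analysis of CRISPR/Cas9 cell-cycle gene knockouts in human cell lines, here for disrupting ECT2.
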