Features (pLannotate 1.2.2; 27 found; start..end, strand, type, name):
     82..103     +  protein_bind   CAP binding site: CAP binding activates transcription in the presence of cAMP. E. coli catabolite activator protein
    118..148     +  promoter       lac promoter: promoter for the E. coli lac operon
    156..172     +  protein_bind   lac operator: The lac repressor binds to the lac operator to inhibit transcription in E. coli. This inhibition can be relieved by adding lactose or isopropyl-β-D-thiogalactopyranoside (IPTG). lac repressor encoded by lacI
    217..235     +  promoter       T3 promoter: promoter for bacteriophage T3 RNA polymerase
    263..489     +  promoter       RSV promoter: Rous sarcoma virus enhancer/promoter
    490..670     +  LTR            5' LTR (truncated): truncated 5' long terminal repeat (LTR) from HIV-1
    717..842     +  misc_feature   HIV-1 Ψ: packaging signal of human immunodeficiency virus type 1
    826..1189    +  CDS            HIV-1 gag (fragment): gag protein from human immunodeficiency virus 1; gag
   1335..1568    +  misc_feature   RRE: The Rev response element (RRE) of HIV-1 allows for Rev-dependent mRNA export from the nucleus to the cytoplasm.
   1945..1971    +  CDS            Rev (fragment): human immunodeficiency virus 1 (HIV-1) Rev protein; rev; enhances nuclear export of unspliced and incompletely spliced viral mRNAs
   1975..2215    +  promoter       U6 promoter: RNA polymerase III promoter for human U6 snRNA
   2263..2330    +  misc_RNA       tracrRNA (fragment): trans-activating CRISPR RNA for the Streptococcus pyogenes CRISPR/Cas9 system
   2379..2496    +  misc_feature   cPPT/CTS: central polypurine tract and central termination sequence of HIV-1
   2565..2776    +  promoter       EF-1α core promoter: core promoter for human elongation factor EF-1α
   2802..3401    +  CDS            PuroR (fragment): puromycin N-acetyltransferase; pac from Streptomyces; confers resistance to puromycin
   3417..4005    +  misc_feature   WPRE: woodchuck hepatitis virus posttranscriptional regulatory element
   4056..4075    +  misc_feature   cPPT/CTS (fragment): central polypurine tract and central termination sequence of HIV-1
   4077..4310    +  LTR            3' LTR (ΔU3): self-inactivating 3' long terminal repeat (LTR) from HIV-1
   4388..4509    +  polyA_signal   SV40 poly(A) signal: SV40 polyadenylation signal
   4549..4684    +  rep_origin     SV40 ori: SV40 origin of replication
   4705..4723    -  promoter       T7 promoter: promoter for bacteriophage T7 RNA polymerase
   4731..4886    +  CDS            lacZα (fragment): LacZα fragment of β-galactosidase; lacZ fragment
   4891..5319    +  rep_origin     f1 ori (sequence partly withheld): f1 bacteriophage origin of replication; arrow indicates direction of (+) strand synthesis
   5372..5476    +  promoter       AmpR promoter: bla
   5477..6337    +  CDS            AmpR: β-lactamase; bla; confers resistance to ampicillin, carbenicillin, and related antibiotics
   6508..7096    +  rep_origin     ori: high-copy-number ColE1/pMB1/pBR322/pUC origin of replication
   7279..69      +  CDS            lacI (fragment) (across the origin): lac repressor; lacI; The lac repressor binds to the lac operator to inhibit transcription in E. coli. This inhibition can be relieved by adding lactose or isopropyl-β-D-thiogalactopyranoside (IPTG).
>Addgene plasmid #90673 | ECT2 D6.1 gRNA | addgene full sequence | sequence record 182689 | Addgene NGS Result
CCCCGCGCGTTGGCCGATTCATTAATGCAGCTGGCACGACAGGTTTCCCGACTGGAAAGCGGGCAGTGAG
CGCAACGCAATTAATGTGAGTTAGCTCACTCATTAGGCACCCCAGGCTTTACACTTTATGCTTCCGGCTC
GTATGTTGTGTGGAATTGTGAGCGGATAACAATTTCACACAGGAAACAGCTATGACCATGATTACGCCAA
GCGCGCAATTAACCCTCACTAAAGGGAACAAAAGCTGGAGCTGCAAGCTTAATGTAGTCTTATGCAATAC
TCTTGTAGTCTTGCAACATGGTAACGATGAGTTAGCAACATGCCTTACAAGGAGAGAAAAAGCACCGTGC
ATGCCGATTGGTGGAAGTAAGGTGGTACGATCGTGCCTTATTAGGAAGGCAACAGACGGGTCTGACATGG
ATTGGACGAACCACTGAATTGCCGCATTGCAGAGATATTGTATTTAAGTGCCTAGCTCGATACATAAACG
GGTCTCTCTGGTTAGACCAGATCTGAGCCTGGGAGCTCTCTGGCTAACTAGGGAACCCACTGCTTAAGCC
TCAATAAAGCTTGCCTTGAGTGCTTCAAGTAGTGTGTGCCCGTCTGTTGTGTGACTCTGGTAACTAGAGA
TCCCTCAGACCCTTTTAGTCAGTGTGGAAAATCTCTAGCAGTGGCGCCCGAACAGGGACTTGAAAGCGAA
AGGGAAACCAGAGGAGCTCTCTCGACGCAGGACTCGGCTTGCTGAAGCGCGCACGGCAAGAGGCGAGGGG
CGGCGACTGGTGAGTACGCCAAAAATTTTGACTAGCGGAGGCTAGAAGGAGAGAGATGGGTGCGAGAGCG
TCAGTATTAAGCGGGGGAGAATTAGATCGCGATGGGAAAAAATTCGGTTAAGGCCAGGGGGAAAGAAAAA
ATATAAATTAAAACATATAGTATGGGCAAGCAGGGAGCTAGAACGATTCGCAGTTAATCCTGGCCTGTTA
GAAACATCAGAAGGCTGTAGACAAATACTGGGACAGCTACAACCATCCCTTCAGACAGGATCAGAAGAAC
TTAGATCATTATATAATACAGTAGCAACCCTCTATTGTGTGCATCAAAGGATAGAGATAAAAGACACCAA
GGAAGCTTTAGACAAGATAGAGGAAGAGCAAAACAAAAGTAAGACCACCGCACAGCAAGCGGCCGCTGAT
CTTCAGACCTGGAGGAGGAGATATGAGGGACAATTGGAGAAGTGAATTATATAAATATAAAGTAGTAAAA
ATTGAACCATTAGGAGTAGCACCCACCAAGGCAAAGAGAAGAGTGGTGCAGAGAGAAAAAAGAGCAGTGG
GAATAGGAGCTTTGTTCCTTGGGTTCTTGGGAGCAGCAGGAAGCACTATGGGCGCAGCGTCAATGACGCT
GACGGTACAGGCCAGACAATTATTGTCTGGTATAGTGCAGCAGCAGAACAATTTGCTGAGGGCTATTGAG
GCGCAACAGCATCTGTTGCAACTCACAGTCTGGGGCATCAAGCAGCTCCAGGCAAGAATCCTGGCTGTGG
AAAGATACCTAAAGGATCAACAGCTCCTGGGGATTTGGGGTTGCTCTGGAAAACTCATTTGCACCACTGC
TGTGCCTTGGAATGCTAGTTGGAGTAATAAATCTCTGGAACAGATTTGGAATCACACGACCTGGATGGAG
TGGGACAGAGAAATTAACAATTACACAAGCTTAATACACTCCTTAATTGAAGAATCGCAAAACCAGCAAG
AAAAGAATGAACAAGAATTATTGGAATTAGATAAATGGGCAAGTTTGTGGAATTGGTTTAACATAACAAA
TTGGCTGTGGTATATAAAATTATTCATAATGATAGTAGGAGGCTTGGTAGGTTTAAGAATAGTTTTTGCT
GTACTTTCTATAGTGAATAGAGTTAGGCAGGGATATTCACCATTATCGTTTCAGACCCACCTCCCAACCC
CGAGGGGACCCAGAGAGGGCCTATTTCCCATGATTCCTTCATATTTGCATATACGATACAAGGCTGTTAG
AGAGATAATTAGAATTAATTTGACTGTAAACACAAAGATATTAGTACAAAATACGTGACGTAGAAAGTAA
TAATTTCTTGGGTAGTTTGCAGTTTTAAAATTATGTTTTAAAATGGACTATCATATGCTTACCGTAACTT
GAAAGTATTTCGATTTCTTGGCTTTATATATCTTGTGGAAAGGACGAAACACCGCAAGCTAGTCCTCCCA
GTAGGTTTAAGAGCTATGCTGGAAACAGCATAGCAAGTTTAAATAAGGCTAGTCCGTTATCAACTTGAAA
AAGTGGCACCGAGTCGGTGCTTTTTTTGAATTCTAGATCTTGAGACAAATGGCAGTATTCATCCACAATT
TTAAAAGAAAAGGGGGGATTGGGGGGTACAGTGCAGGGGAAAGAATAGTAGACATAATAGCAACAGACAT
ACAAACTAAAGAATTACAAAAACAAATTACAAAAATTCAAAATTTTCGGGTTTATTACAGGGACAGCAGA
GATCCACTTTGGCGCCGGCTCGAGTGGCTCCGGTGCCCGTCAGTGGGCAGAGCGCACATCGCCCACAGTC
CCCGAGAAGTTGGGGGGAGGGGTCGGCAATTGAACCGGTGCCTAGAGAAGGTGGCGCGGGGTAAACTGGG
AAAGTGATGTCGTGTACTGGCTCCGCCTTTTTCCCGAGGGTGGGGGAGAACCGTATATAAGTGCAGTAGT
CGCCGTGAACGTTCTTTTTCGCAACGGGTTTGCCGCCAGAACACAGGTGTCGTGACGCGGGATCCGCCAC
CATGACCGAGTACAAGCCCACGGTGCGCCTCGCCACCCGCGACGACGTCCCCAGGGCCGTACGCACCCTC
GCCGCCGCGTTCGCCGACTACCCCGCCACGCGCCACACCGTCGATCCGGACCGCCACATCGAGCGGGTCA
CCGAGCTGCAAGAACTCTTCCTCACGCGCGTCGGGCTCGACATCGGCAAGGTGTGGGTCGCGGACGACGG
CGCCGCGGTGGCGGTCTGGACCACGCCGGAGAGCGTCGAAGCGGGGGCGGTGTTCGCCGAGATCGGCCCG
CGCATGGCCGAGTTGAGCGGTTCCCGGCTGGCCGCGCAGCAACAGATGGAAGGCCTCCTGGCGCCGCACC
GGCCCAAGGAGCCCGCGTGGTTCCTGGCCACCGTCGGAGTCTCGCCCGACCACCAGGGCAAGGGTCTGGG
CAGCGCCGTCGTGCTCCCCGGAGTGGAGGCGGCCGAGCGCGCCGGGGTGCCCGCCTTCCTGGAGACCTCC
GCGCCCCGCAACCTCCCCTTCTACGAGCGGCTCGGCTTCACCGTCACCGCCGACGTCGAGGTGCCCGAAG
GACCGCGCACCTGGTGCATGACCCGCAAGCCCGGTGCCTGAACGCGTTAAGTCGACAATCAACCTCTGGA
TTACAAAATTTGTGAAAGATTGACTGGTATTCTTAACTATGTTGCTCCTTTTACGCTATGTGGATACGCT
GCTTTAATGCCTTTGTATCATGCTATTGCTTCCCGTATGGCTTTCATTTTCTCCTCCTTGTATAAATCCT
GGTTGCTGTCTCTTTATGAGGAGTTGTGGCCCGTTGTCAGGCAACGTGGCGTGGTGTGCACTGTGTTTGC
TGACGCAACCCCCACTGGTTGGGGCATTGCCACCACCTGTCAGCTCCTTTCCGGGACTTTCGCTTTCCCC
CTCCCTATTGCCACGGCGGAACTCATCGCCGCCTGCCTTGCCCGCTGCTGGACAGGGGCTCGGCTGTTGG
GCACTGACAATTCCGTGGTGTTGTCGGGGAAATCATCGTCCTTTCCTTGGCTGCTCGCCTGTGTTGCCAC
CTGGATTCTGCGCGGGACGTCCTTCTGCTACGTCCCTTCGGCCCTCAATCCAGCGGACCTTCCTTCCCGC
GGCCTGCTGCCGGCTCTGCGGCCTCTTCCGCGTCTTCGCCTTCGCCCTCAGACGAGTCGGATCTCCCTTT
GGGCCGCCTCCCCGCGTCGACTTTAAGACCAATGACTTACAAGGCAGCTGTAGATCTTAGCCACTTTTTA
AAAGAAAAGGGGGGACTGGAAGGGCTAATTCACTCCCAACGAAGACAAGATCTGCTTTTTGCTTGTACTG
GGTCTCTCTGGTTAGACCAGATCTGAGCCTGGGAGCTCTCTGGCTAACTAGGGAACCCACTGCTTAAGCC
TCAATAAAGCTTGCCTTGAGTGCTTCAAGTAGTGTGTGCCCGTCTGTTGTGTGACTCTGGTAACTAGAGA
TCCCTCAGACCCTTTTAGTCAGTGTGGAAAATCTCTAGCAGTACGTATAGTAGTTCATGTCATCTTATTA
TTCAGTATTTATAACTTGCAAAGAAATGAATATCAGAGAGTGAGAGGAACTTGTTTATTGCAGCTTATAA
TGGTTACAAATAAAGCAATAGCATCACAAATTTCACAAATAAAGCATTTTTTTCACTGCATTCTAGTTGT
GGTTTGTCCAAACTCATCAATGTATCTTATCATGTCTGGCTCTAGCTATCCCGCCCCTAACTCCGCCCAT
CCCGCCCCTAACTCCGCCCAGTTCCGCCCATTCTCCGCCCCATGGCTGACTAATTTTTTTTATTTATGCA
GAGGCCGAGGCCGCCTCGGCCTCTGAGCTATTCCAGAAGTAGTGAGGAGGCTTTTTTGGAGGCCTAGGGA
CGTACCCAATTCGCCCTATAGTGAGTCGTATTACGCGCGCTCACTGGCCGTCGTTTTACAACGTCGTGAC
TGGGAAAACCCTGGCGTTACCCAACTTAATCGCCTTGCAGCACATCCCCCTTTCGCCAGCTGGCGTAATA
GCGAAGAGGCCCGCACCGATCGCCCTTCCCAACAGTTGCGCAGCCTGAATGGCGAATGGG
[124 nt withheld, positions 4891-5014]
C
[91 nt withheld, positions 5016-5106]
A
[49 nt withheld, positions 5108-5156]
CCTTTGACGTTGGAGTCCACGTTCTTT
[37 nt withheld, positions 5184-5220]
ACCCTATCTCGGTCTATTCTTTTGATTTATAAGGGATTTTGCCGATTTCGGCCTATTGGTTAAAAAATGA
GCTGATTTAACAAAAATTTAACGCGAATTTTAACAAAATATTAACGCTTACAATTTAGGTGGCACTTTTC
GGGGAAATGTGCGCGGAACCCCTATTTGTTTATTTTTCTAAATACATTCAAATATGTATCCGCTCATGAG
ACAATAACCCTGATAAATGCTTCAATAATATTGAAAAAGGAAGAGTATGAGTATTCAACATTTCCGTGTC
GCCCTTATTCCCTTTTTTGCGGCATTTTGCCTTCCTGTTTTTGCTCACCCAGAAACGCTGGTGAAAGTAA
AAGATGCTGAAGATCAGTTGGGTGCACGAGTGGGTTACATCGAACTGGATCTCAACAGCGGTAAGATCCT
TGAGAGTTTTCGCCCCGAAGAACGTTTTCCAATGATGAGCACTTTTAAAGTTCTGCTATGTGGCGCGGTA
TTATCCCGTATTGACGCCGGGCAAGAGCAACTCGGTCGCCGCATACACTATTCTCAGAATGACTTGGTTG
AGTACTCACCAGTCACAGAAAAGCATCTTACGGATGGCATGACAGTAAGAGAATTATGCAGTGCTGCCAT
AACCATGAGTGATAACACTGCGGCCAACTTACTTCTGACAACGATCGGAGGACCGAAGGAGCTAACCGCT
TTTTTGCACAACATGGGGGATCATGTAACTCGCCTTGATCGTTGGGAACCGGAGCTGAATGAAGCCATAC
CAAACGACGAGCGTGACACCACGATGCCTGTAGCAATGGCAACAACGTTGCGCAAACTATTAACTGGCGA
ACTACTTACTCTAGCTTCCCGGCAACAATTAATAGACTGGATGGAGGCGGATAAAGTTGCAGGACCACTT
CTGCGCTCGGCCCTTCCGGCTGGCTGGTTTATTGCTGATAAATCTGGAGCCGGTGAGCGTGGGTCTCGCG
GTATCATTGCAGCACTGGGGCCAGATGGTAAGCCCTCCCGTATCGTAGTTATCTACACGACGGGGAGTCA
GGCAACTATGGATGAACGAAATAGACAGATCGCTGAGATAGGTGCCTCACTGATTAAGCATTGGTAACTG
TCAGACCAAGTTTACTCATATATACTTTAGATTGATTTAAAACTTCATTTTTAATTTAAAAGGATCTAGG
TGAAGATCCTTTTTGATAATCTCATGACCAAAATCCCTTAACGTGAGTTTTCGTTCCACTGAGCGTCAGA
CCCCGTAGAAAAGATCAAAGGATCTTCTTGAGATCCTTTTTTTCTGCGCGTAATCTGCTGCTTGCAAACA
AAAAAACCACCGCTACCAGCGGTGGTTTGTTTGCCGGATCAAGAGCTACCAACTCTTTTTCCGAAGGTAA
CTGGCTTCAGCAGAGCGCAGATACCAAATACTGTTCTTCTAGTGTAGCCGTAGTTAGGCCACCACTTCAA
GAACTCTGTAGCACCGCCTACATACCTCGCTCTGCTAATCCTGTTACCAGTGGCTGCTGCCAGTGGCGAT
AAGTCGTGTCTTACCGGGTTGGACTCAAGACGATAGTTACCGGATAAGGCGCAGCGGTCGGGCTGAACGG
GGGGTTCGTGCACACAGCCCAGCTTGGAGCGAACGACCTACACCGAACTGAGATACCTACAGCGTGAGCT
ATGAGAAAGCGCCACGCTTCCCGAAGGGAGAAAGGCGGACAGGTATCCGGTAAGCGGCAGGGTCGGAACA
GGAGAGCGCACGAGGGAGCTTCCAGGGGGAAACGCCTGGTATCTTTATAGTCCTGTCGGGTTTCGCCACC
TCTGACTTGAGCGTCGATTTTTGTGATGCTCGTCAGGGGGGCGGAGCCTATGGAAAAACGCCAGCAACGC
GGCCTTTTTACGGTTCCTGGCCTTTTGCTGGCCTTTTGCTCACATGTTCTTTCCTGCGTTATCCCCTGAT
TCTGTGGATAACCGTATTACCGCCTTTGAGTGAGCTGATACCGCTCGCCGCAGCCGAACGACCGAGCGCA
GCGAGTCAGTGAGCGAGGAAGCGGAAGAGCGCCCAATACGCAAACCGCCTCT
